Addgene plasmid #242114: pKC052_pLenti_TetON_QtEnc
Purpose: Tet- or Dox-inducible expression of QtEnc
Depositing lab: Fei Chen. Depositing organization: Broad Institute. Publication: A genetically encoded device for transcriptome storage in mammalian cells. Chao YK, Wu M, Gong Q, Chen F. Science. 2026 Jan 15:eadz9353. doi: 10.1126/science.adz9353. PubMed 41538410.
Backbone
  Vector backbone: pLenti-tetON
  Vector type: Lentiviral
Growth in bacteria
  Bacterial resistance: Ampicillin, 100 μg/mL
  Growth temperature: 37°C
  Growth strain: NEB Stable
  Copy number: High Copy
Gene/Insert
  Gene/Insert name: QtEnc (alt name: encapsulin)
  Species: Quasibacillus thermotolerans
  Promoter: TRE3G
  Cloning method: Gibson Cloning
Terms and licenses: Academic/Nonprofit Terms; Industry Terms: Not Available to Industry
Depositor comments: Includes TagRFP-Tet-On3G
How to cite: pKC052_pLenti_TetON_QtEnc was a gift from Fei Chen (Addgene plasmid # 242114 ; http://n2t.net/addgene:242114 ; RRID:Addgene_242114)
