[The description below was written by a language model from this plasmid's Addgene catalogue record and pLannotate feature annotations shown in this document.]
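Description:
pKC052_pLenti_TetON_QtEnc is an all-in-one, doxycycline-inducible lentiviral transfer plasmid of about 9.6 kb, built on the pLenti-tetON backbone. It expresses QtEnc, the encapsulin shell protein of Quasibacillus thermotolerans, in mammalian cells. In E. coli it replicates from a high-copy ColE1/pUC-type origin and is selected with ampicillin through the bla gene. The viral portion carries a truncated HIV-1 5' LTR, the Ψ packaging signal with an adjoining gag fragment, the RRE for Rev-dependent nuclear export, the cPPT/CTS, a WPRE, and a ΔU3 self-inactivating 3' LTR. These elements allow the region between the LTRs to be packaged into particles and integrated into target cells when helper functions are supplied in trans.

Two expression units sit between the LTRs. The first is the TRE3G promoter followed by an unannotated interval of roughly 1 kb that ends at a rabbit β-globin polyadenylation signal. This gap is presumably the QtEnc coding sequence recorded in the catalogue, although the automated annotation did not label it. The second unit is constitutive, driven by an EF-1α core promoter fused to an HTLV-1 LTR segment, and encodes TagRFP followed by the Tet-On 3G transactivator. The short stretch linking these two reading frames is not annotated, so the record does not show how they are co-expressed. TagRFP marks transduced cells in red, and Tet-On 3G binds TRE3G only when doxycycline or tetracycline is present, switching on encapsulin production. No mammalian drug-selection marker is annotated, so fluorescence appears to be the means of identifying transduced cells. The associated publication concerns a genetically encoded device for transcriptome storage in mammalian cells.
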