Features (pLannotate 1.2.2; 26 found; start..end, strand, type, name):
      1..589     +  rep_origin     ori: high-copy-number ColE1/pMB1/pBR322/pUC origin of replication
    772..826     +  CDS            lacI (fragment): lac repressor; lacI; The lac repressor binds to the lac operator to inhibit transcription in E. coli. This inhibition can be relieved by adding lactose or isopropyl-β-D-thiogalactopyranoside (IPTG).
    832..925     +  rep_origin     SV40 ori (fragment): SV40 origin of replication
    950..987     +  CDS            lacI (fragment): lac repressor; lacI; The lac repressor binds to the lac operator to inhibit transcription in E. coli. This inhibition can be relieved by adding lactose or isopropyl-β-D-thiogalactopyranoside (IPTG).
   1000..1021    +  protein_bind   CAP binding site: CAP binding activates transcription in the presence of cAMP. E. coli catabolite activator protein
   1036..1066    +  promoter       lac promoter: promoter for the E. coli lac operon
   1074..1090    +  protein_bind   lac operator: The lac repressor binds to the lac operator to inhibit transcription in E. coli. This inhibition can be relieved by adding lactose or isopropyl-β-D-thiogalactopyranoside (IPTG). lac repressor encoded by lacI
   1124..1207    +  polyA_signal   SV40 poly(A) signal (fragment): SV40 polyadenylation signal
   1374..1703    +  CDS            nef (fragment): NEF_HV1BR - Experimental evidence at protein level: Swiss-Prot protein existence level 1. Extracellular Nef protein targets CD4(+) T-lymphocytes for apoptosis by interacting with CXCR4 surface receptors (PubMed:14990729). From Human immunodeficiency virus type 1 group M subtype B (isolate BRU/LAI) (HIV-1).
   1751..2008    +  LTR            5' LTR (truncated): truncated 5' long terminal repeat (LTR) from HIV-1
   2055..2180    +  misc_feature   HIV-1 Ψ: packaging signal of human immunodeficiency virus type 1
   2164..2502    +  CDS            HIV-1 gag (fragment): gag protein from human immunodeficiency virus 1; gag
   2677..2910    +  misc_feature   RRE: The Rev response element (RRE) of HIV-1 allows for Rev-dependent mRNA export from the nucleus to the cytoplasm.
   3287..3387    +  CDS            Rev (fragment): human immunodeficiency virus 1 (HIV-1) Rev protein; rev; enhances nuclear export of unspliced and incompletely spliced viral mRNAs
   3432..3549    +  misc_feature   cPPT/CTS: central polypurine tract and central termination sequence of HIV-1
   3616..3990    +  promoter       TRE3G promoter: 3rd-generation Tet-responsive promoter that can be activated by binding of Tet-On® 3G
   5005..5060    +  polyA_signal   β-globin poly(A) signal: rabbit β-globin polyadenylation signal (Gil and Proudfoot, 1987)
   5264..5475    +  promoter       EF-1α core promoter: core promoter for human elongation factor EF-1α
   5488..5756    +  LTR            5' LTR (truncated): truncated 5' long terminal repeat (LTR) from human T-cell leukemia virus (HTLV) type 1
   5797..6507    +  CDS            TagRFP: monomeric derivative of red fluorescent protein from Entacmaea quadricolor (Merzlyak et al., 2007) mammalian codon-optimized
   6568..7314    +  CDS            Tet-On® 3G: modified rtTA protein that binds tightly to promoters containing the tet operator in the presence of doxycycline
   7327..7915    +  misc_feature   WPRE: woodchuck hepatitis virus posttranscriptional regulatory element
   7923..7988    +  CDS            nef (fragment): NEF_HV1Z2 - Experimental evidence at protein level: Swiss-Prot protein existence level 1. Extracellular Nef protein targets CD4(+) T-lymphocytes for apoptosis by interacting with CXCR4 surface receptors. From Human immunodeficiency virus type 1 group M subtype D (isolate Z2/CDC-Z34) (HIV-1).
   7990..8223    +  LTR            3' LTR (ΔU3): self-inactivating 3' long terminal repeat (LTR) from HIV-1
   8428..8532    +  promoter       AmpR promoter: bla
   8533..9393    +  CDS            AmpR: β-lactamase; bla; confers resistance to ampicillin, carbenicillin, and related antibiotics
>Addgene plasmid #242114 | pKC052_pLenti_TetON_QtEnc | addgene full sequence | sequence record 488928 | Addgene NGS Result
TTGAGATCCTTTTTTTCTGCGCGTAATCTGCTGCTTGCAAACAAAAAAACCACCGCTACCAGCGGTGGTT
TGTTTGCCGGATCAAGAGCTACCAACTCTTTTTCCGAAGGTAACTGGCTTCAGCAGAGCGCAGATACCAA
ATACTGTTCTTCTAGTGTAGCCGTAGTTAGGCCACCACTTCAAGAACTCTGTAGCACCGCCTACATACCT
CGCTCTGCTAATCCTGTTACCAGTGGCTGCTGCCAGTGGCGATAAGTCGTGTCTTACCGGGTTGGACTCA
AGACGATAGTTACCGGATAAGGCGCAGCGGTCGGGCTGAACGGGGGGTTCGTGCACACAGCCCAGCTTGG
AGCGAACGACCTACACCGAACTGAGATACCTACAGCGTGAGCTATGAGAAAGCGCCACGCTTCCCGAAGG
GAGAAAGGCGGACAGGTATCCGGTAAGCGGCAGGGTCGGAACAGGAGAGCGCACGAGGGAGCTTCCAGGG
GGAAACGCCTGGTATCTTTATAGTCCTGTCGGGTTTCGCCACCTCTGACTTGAGCGTCGATTTTTGTGAT
GCTCGTCAGGGGGGCGGAGCCTATGGAAAAACGCCAGCAACGCGGCCTTTTTACGGTTCCTGGCCTTTTG
CTGGCCTTTTGCTCACATGTTCTTTCCTGCGTTATCCCCTGATTCTGTGGATAACCGTATTACCGCCTTT
GAGTGAGCTGATACCGCTCGCCGCAGCCGAACGACCGAGCGCAGCGAGTCAGTGAGCGAGGAAGCGGAAG
AGCGCCCAATACGCAAACCGCCTCTCCCCGCGCGTTGGCCGATTCATTAATGCAGCAAGCTCATGGCTGA
CTAATTTTTTTTATTTATGCAGAGGCCGAGGCCGCCTCGGCCTCTGAGCTATTCCAGAAGTAGTGAGGAG
GCTTTTTTGGAGGCCTAGGCTTTTGCAAAAAGCTCCCCGTGGCACGACAGGTTTCCCGACTGGAAAGCGG
GCAGTGAGCGCAACGCAATTAATGTGAGTTAGCTCACTCATTAGGCACCCCAGGCTTTACACTTTATGCT
TCCGGCTCGTATGTTGTGTGGAATTGTGAGCGGATAACAATTTCACACAGGAAACAGCTATGACATGATT
ACGAATTTCACAAATAAAGCATTTTTTTCACTGCATTCTAGTTGTGGTTTGTCCAAACTCATCAATGTAT
CTTATCATGTCTGGATCAACTGGATAACTCAAGCTAACCAAAATCATCCCAAACTTCCCACCCCATACCC
TATTACCACTGCCAATTACCTGTGGTTTCATTTACTCTAAACCTGTGATTCCTCTGAATTATTTTCATTT
TAAAGAAATTGTATTTGTTAAATATGTACTACAAACTTAGTAGTTGGAAGGGCTAATTCACTCCCAAAGA
AGACAAGATATCCTTGATCTGTGGATCTACCACACACAAGGCTACTTCCCTGATTAGCAGAACTACACAC
CAGGGCCAGGGGTCAGATATCCACTGACCTTTGGATGGTGCTACAAGCTAGTACCAGTTGAGCCAGATAA
GGTAGAAGAGGCCAATAAAGGAGAGAACACCAGCTTGTTACACCCTGTGAGCCTGCATGGGATGGATGAC
CCGGAGAGAGAAGTGTTAGAGTGGAGGTTTGACAGCCGCCTAGCATTTCATCACGTGGCCCGAGAGCTGC
ATCCGGAGTACTTCAAGAACTGCTGATATCGAGCTTGCTACAAGGGACTTTCCGCTGGGGACTTTCCAGG
GAGGCGTGGCCTGGGCGGGACTGGGGAGTGGCGAGCCCTCAGATCCTGCATATAAGCAGCTGCTTTTTGC
CTGTACTGGGTCTCTCTGGTTAGACCAGATCTGAGCCTGGGAGCTCTCTGGCTAACTAGGGAACCCACTG
CTTAAGCCTCAATAAAGCTTGCCTTGAGTGCTTCAAGTAGTGTGTGCCCGTCTGTTGTGTGACTCTGGTA
ACTAGAGATCCCTCAGACCCTTTTAGTCAGTGTGGAAAATCTCTAGCAGTGGCGCCCGAACAGGGACTTG
AAAGCGAAAGGGAAACCAGAGGAGCTCTCTCGACGCAGGACTCGGCTTGCTGAAGCGCGCACGGCAAGAG
GCGAGGGGCGGCGACTGGTGAGTACGCCAAAAATTTTGACTAGCGGAGGCTAGAAGGAGAGAGATGGGTG
CGAGAGCGTCAGTATTAAGCGGGGGAGAATTAGATCGCGATGGGAAAAAATTCGGTTAAGGCCAGGGGGA
AAGAAAAAATATAAATTAAAACATATAGTATGGGCAAGCAGGGAGCTAGAACGATTCGCAGTTAATCCTG
GCCTGTTAGAAACATCAGAAGGCTGTAGACAAATACTGGGACAGCTACAACCATCCCTTCAGACAGGATC
AGAAGAACTTAGATCATTATATAATACAGTAGCAACCCTCTATTGTGTGCATCAAAGGATAGAGATAAAA
GACACCAAGGAAGCTTTAGACAAGATAGAGGAAGAGCAAAACAAAAGTAAGACCACCGCACAGCAAGCGG
CCGGCCGCTGATCTTCAGACCTGGAGGAGGAGATATGAGGGACAATTGGAGAAGTGAATTATATAAATAT
AAAGTAGTAAAAATTGAACCATTAGGAGTAGCACCCACCAAGGCAAAGAGAAGAGTGGTGCAGAGAGAAA
AAAGAGCAGTGGGAATAGGAGCTTTGTTCCTTGGGTTCTTGGGAGCAGCAGGAAGCACTATGGGCGCAGC
GTCAATGACGCTGACGGTACAGGCCAGACAATTATTGTCTGGTATAGTGCAGCAGCAGAACAATTTGCTG
AGGGCTATTGAGGCGCAACAGCATCTGTTGCAACTCACAGTCTGGGGCATCAAGCAGCTCCAGGCAAGAA
TCCTGGCTGTGGAAAGATACCTAAAGGATCAACAGCTCCTGGGGATTTGGGGTTGCTCTGGAAAACTCAT
TTGCACCACTGCTGTGCCTTGGAATGCTAGTTGGAGTAATAAATCTCTGGAACAGATTTGGAATCACACG
ACCTGGATGGAGTGGGACAGAGAAATTAACAATTACACAAGCTTAATACACTCCTTAATTGAAGAATCGC
AAAACCAGCAAGAAAAGAATGAACAAGAATTATTGGAATTAGATAAATGGGCAAGTTTGTGGAATTGGTT
TAACATAACAAATTGGCTGTGGTATATAAAATTATTCATAATGATAGTAGGAGGCTTGGTAGGTTTAAGA
ATAGTTTTTGCTGTACTTTCTATAGTGAATAGAGTTAGGCAGGGATATTCACCATTATCGTTTCAGACCC
ACCTCCCAACCCCGAGGGGACCCGACAGGCCCGAAGGAATAGAAGAAGAAGGTGGAGAGAGAGACAGAGA
CAGATCCATTCGATTAGTGAACGGATCTCGACGGTATCGCCGAATTCACAAATGGCAGTATTCATCCACA
ATTTTAAAAGAAAAGGGGGGATTGGGGGGTACAGTGCAGGGGAAAGAATAGTAGACATAATAGCAACAGA
CATACAAACTAAAGAATTACAAAAACAAATTACAAAAATTCAAAATTTTCGGGTTTATTACAGGGACAGC
AGAGATCCAGTTTGGACTAGACCGGTGGCCTCCACGGCCACTAGATTACTCCCTATCAGTGATAGAGAAC
GTATGAAGAGTTTACTCCCTATCAGTGATAGAGAACGTATGCAGACTTTACTCCCTATCAGTGATAGAGA
ACGTATAAGGAGTTTACTCCCTATCAGTGATAGAGAACGTATGACCAGTTTACTCCCTATCAGTGATAGA
GAACGTATCTACAGTTTACTCCCTATCAGTGATAGAGAACGTATATCCAGTTTACTCCCTATCAGTGATA
GAGAACGTATAAGCTTTAGGCGTGTACGGTGGGCGCCTATAAAAGCAGAGCTCGTTTAGTGAACCGTCAG
ATCGCCTGGAGCAATTCCACAACACTTTTGTCTTATACCAACTTTCCGTACCACTTCCTACCCTCGTAAA
GAAGTTCCTATTCCGAAGTTCCTATTCTTCAAAAGGTATAGGAACTTCGCTCGAGCCGCCACCATGAATA
AGTCTCAGCTCTACCCCGATAGCCCGCTCACGGACCAGGATTTTAATCAACTGGATCAAACCGTAATCGA
AGCTGCACGACGCCAACTTGTTGGAAGGAGATTTATCGAGCTGTATGGTCCTTTGGGACGAGGAATGCAG
TCTGTGTTTAATGACATATTCATGGAGTCCCATGAGGCAAAGATGGATTTCCAAGGAAGCTTCGATACAG
AAGTAGAGAGTTCCCGGCGGGTCAACTACACCATTCCTATGCTTTACAAAGATTTCGTTCTTTACTGGAG
AGATCTCGAGCAGTCCAAAGCGCTGGATATACCGATCGACTTTAGCGTGGCAGCCAACGCAGCTCGAGAT
GTTGCTTTTCTTGAGGATCAGATGATCTTTCACGGAAGTAAGGAGTTCGATATTCCGGGGTTGATGAATG
TGAAAGGGAGGCTTACGCACCTCATAGGTAATTGGTACGAAAGTGGTAACGCATTCCAAGATATAGTTGA
GGCGCGGAACAAACTCTTGGAGATGAACCATAATGGACCTTATGCTCTTGTGCTGTCTCCAGAGCTTTAC
TCCTTGTTGCATAGGGTCCACAAAGACACCAACGTCCTCGAAATCGAGCACGTTCGGGAGCTCATCACTG
CTGGTGTCTTCCAATCCCCAGTACTTAAAGGCAAAAGCGGGGTGATAGTTAATACGGGAAGGAATAACCT
TGACCTTGCCATCAGTGAAGATTTTGAGACGGCTTATCTTGGCGAAGAAGGGATGAATCACCCCTTTAGA
GTTTACGAAACTGTGGTCCTTCGGATTAAACGGCCTGCGGCTATCTGCACGCTCATCGATCCTGAGGAGT
AAGGATCCACCGGATCTAGATAACTGAGCGGCCGCCTAATCTTTTTCCCTCTGCCAAAAATTATGGGGAC
ATCATGAAGCCCCTTGAGCATCTGACTTCTGGCTAATAAAGGAAATTTATTTTCATTGCAATAGTGTGTT
GGAATTTTTTGTGTCTCTCACTCGGAAGGACATATGGGAGGGCAAATCATTTAAAACATCAGAATGAGTA
TTTGGTTTAGAGTTTGGCAACATATGCCCATATGCTGGCTGCCATGAACAAAGGTTGGCTATAAAGAGGT
CATCAGTATATGAAACAGCCCCCTGCTGTCCATTCCTTACATATGACTAGTAAGGATCTGCGATCGCTCC
GGTGCCCGTCAGTGGGCAGAGCGCACATCGCCCACAGTCCCCGAGAAGTTGGGGGGAGGGGTCGGCAATT
GAACGGGTGCCTAGAGAAGGTGGCGCGGGGTAAACTGGGAAAGTGATGTCGTGTACTGGCTCCGCCTTTT
TCCCGAGGGTGGGGGAGAACCGTATATAAGTGCAGTAGTCGCCGTGAACGTTCTTTTTCGCAACGGGTTT
GCCGCCAGAACACAGCTGAAGCTTCGAGGGGCTCGCATCTCTCCTTCACGCGCCCGCCGCCCTACCTGAG
GCCGCCATCCACGCCGGTTGAGTCGCGTTCTGCCGCCTCCCGCCTGTGGTGCCTCCTGAACTGCGTCCGC
CGTCTAGGTAAGTTTAAAGCTCAGGTCGAGACCGGGCCTTTGTCCGGCGCTCCCTTGGAGCCTACCTAGA
CTCAGCCGGCTCTCCACGCTTTGCCTGACCCTGCTTGCTCAACTCTACGTCTTTGTTTCGTTTTCTGTTC
TGCGCCGTTACAGATCCAAGCTGTGACCGGCGCCTACACCTGCAGCCAACGCCACCATGGTGTCTAAGGG
CGAAGAGCTGATTAAGGAGAACATGCACATGAAGCTGTACATGGAGGGCACCGTGAACAACCACCACTTC
AAGTGCACATCCGAGGGCGAAGGCAAGCCCTACGAGGGCACCCAGACCATGAGAATCAAGGTGGTCGAGG
GCGGCCCTCTCCCCTTCGCCTTCGACATCCTGGCTACCAGCTTCATGTACGGCAGCAGAACCTTCATCAA
CCACACCCAGGGCATCCCCGACTTCTTTAAGCAGTCCTTCCCTGAGGGCTTCACATGGGAGAGAGTCACC
ACATACGAAGACGGGGGCGTGCTGACCGCTACCCAGGACACCAGCCTCCAGGACGGCTGCCTCATCTACA
ACGTCAAGATCAGAGGGGTGAACTTCCCATCCAACGGCCCTGTGATGCAGAAGAAAACACTCGGCTGGGA
GGCCAACACCGAGATGCTGTACCCCGCTGACGGCGGCCTGGAAGGCAGAAGCGACATGGCCCTGAAGCTC
GTGGGCGGGGGCCACCTGATCTGCAACTTCAAGACCACATACAGATCCAAGAAACCCGCTAAGAACCTCA
AGATGCCCGGCGTCTACTATGTGGACCACAGACTGGAAAGAATCAAGGAGGCCGACAAAGAGACCTACGT
CGAGCAGCACGAGGTGGCTGTGGCCAGATACTGCGACCTCCCTAGCAAACTGGGGCACAAACTTAATGCT
AGCGAGGGCAGAGGAAGTCTGCTAACATGCGGTGACGTCGAGGAGAATCCTGGCCCAATGTCTAGACTGG
ACAAGAGCAAAGTCATAAACTCTGCTCTGGAATTACTCAATGGAGTCGGTATCGAAGGCCTGACGACAAG
GAAACTCGCTCAAAAGCTGGGAGTTGAGCAGCCTACCCTGTACTGGCACGTGAAGAACAAGCGGGCCCTG
CTCGATGCCCTGCCAATCGAGATGCTGGACAGGCATCATACCCACTCCTGCCCCCTGGAAGGCGAGTCAT
GGCAAGACTTTCTGCGGAACAACGCCAAGTCATACCGCTGTGCTCTCCTCTCACATCGCGACGGGGCTAA
AGTGCATCTCGGCACCCGCCCAACAGAGAAACAGTACGAAACCCTGGAAAATCAGCTCGCGTTCCTGTGT
CAGCAAGGCTTCTCCCTGGAGAACGCACTGTACGCTCTGTCCGCCGTGGGCCACTTTACACTGGGCTGCG
TATTGGAGGAACAGGAGCATCAAGTAGCAAAAGAGGAAAGAGAGACACCTACCACCGATTCTATGCCCCC
ACTTCTGAAACAAGCAATTGAGCTGTTCGACCGGCAGGGAGCCGAACCTGCCTTCCTTTTCGGCCTGGAA
CTAATCATATGTGGCCTGGAGAAACAGCTAAAGTGCGAAAGCGGCGGGCCGACCGACGCCCTTGACGATT
TTGACTTAGACATGCTCCCAGCCGATGCCCTTGACGACTTTGACCTTGATATGCTGCCTGCTGACGCTCT
TGACGATTTTGACCTTGACATGCTCCCCGGGTAAGTCGACGATCCTAATCAACCTCTGGATTACAAAATT
TGTGAAAGATTGACTGGTATTCTTAACTATGTTGCTCCTTTTACGCTATGTGGATACGCTGCTTTAATGC
CTTTGTATCATGCTATTGCTTCCCGTATGGCTTTCATTTTCTCCTCCTTGTATAAATCCTGGTTGCTGTC
TCTTTATGAGGAGTTGTGGCCCGTTGTCAGGCAACGTGGCGTGGTGTGCACTGTGTTTGCTGACGCAACC
CCCACTGGTTGGGGCATTGCCACCACCTGTCAGCTCCTTTCCGGGACTTTCGCTTTCCCCCTCCCTATTG
CCACGGCGGAACTCATCGCCGCCTGCCTTGCCCGCTGCTGGACAGGGGCTCGGCTGTTGGGCACTGACAA
TTCCGTGGTGTTGTCGGGGAAATCATCGTCCTTTCCTTGGCTGCTCGCCTGTGTTGCCACCTGGATTCTG
CGCGGGACGTCCTTCTGCTACGTCCCTTCGGCCCTCAATCCAGCGGACCTTCCTTCCCGCGGCCTGCTGC
CGGCTCTGCGGCCTCTTCCGCGTCTTCGCCTTCGCCCTCAGACGAGTCGGATCTCCCTTTGGGCCGCCTC
CCCGCCTGAGATCCTTTAAGACCAATGACTTACAAGGCAGCTGTAGATCTTAGCCACTTTTTAAAAGAAA
AGGGGGGACTGGAAGGGCTAATTCACTCCCAACGAAGACAAGATCTGCTTTTTGCTTGTACTGGGTCTCT
CTGGTTAGACCAGATCTGAGCCTGGGAGCTCTCTGGCTAACTAGGGAACCCACTGCTTAAGCCTCAATAA
AGCTTGCCTTGAGTGCTTCAAGTAGTGTGTGCCCGTCTGTTGTGTGACTCTGGTAACTAGAGATCCCTCA
GACCCTTTTAGTCAGTGTGGAAAATCTCTAGCAGTAGTAGTTCATGTCATCTTATTATTCAGTATTTATA
ACTTGCAAAGAAATGAATATCAGAGAGTGAGAGGCCCGGGTTAATTAAGGAAAGGGCTAGATCATTCTTG
AAGACGAAAGGGCCTCGTGATACGCCTATTTTTATAGGTTAATGTCATGATAATAATGGTTTCTTAGACG
TCAGGTGGCACTTTTCGGGGAAATGTGCGCGGAACCCCTATTTGTTTATTTTTCTAAATACATTCAAATA
TGTATCCGCTCATGAGACAATAACCCTGATAAATGCTTCAATAATATTGAAAAAGGAAGAGTATGAGTAT
TCAACATTTCCGTGTCGCCCTTATTCCCTTTTTTGCGGCATTTTGCCTTCCTGTTTTTGCTCACCCAGAA
ACGCTGGTGAAAGTAAAAGATGCTGAAGATCAGTTGGGTGCACGAGTGGGTTACATCGAACTGGATCTCA
ACAGCGGTAAGATCCTTGAGAGTTTTCGCCCCGAAGAACGTTTTCCAATGATGAGCACTTTTAAAGTTCT
GCTATGTGGCGCGGTATTATCCCGTGTTGACGCCGGGCAAGAGCAACTCGGTCGCCGCATACACTATTCT
CAGAATGACTTGGTTGAGTACTCACCAGTCACAGAAAAGCATCTTACGGATGGCATGACAGTAAGAGAAT
TATGCAGTGCTGCCATAACCATGAGTGATAACACTGCGGCCAACTTACTTCTGACAACGATCGGAGGACC
GAAGGAGCTAACCGCTTTTTTGCACAACATGGGGGATCATGTAACTCGCCTTGATCGTTGGGAACCGGAG
CTGAATGAAGCCATACCAAACGACGAGCGTGACACCACGATGCCTGTAGCAATGGCAACAACGTTGCGCA
AACTATTAACTGGCGAACTACTTACTCTAGCTTCCCGGCAACAATTAATAGACTGGATGGAGGCGGATAA
AGTTGCAGGACCACTTCTGCGCTCGGCCCTTCCGGCTGGCTGGTTTATTGCTGATAAATCTGGAGCCGGT
GAGCGTGGGTCTCGCGGTATCATTGCAGCACTGGGGCCAGATGGTAAGCCCTCCCGTATCGTAGTTATCT
ACACGACGGGGAGTCAGGCAACTATGGATGAACGAAATAGACAGATCGCTGAGATAGGTGCCTCACTGAT
TAAGCATTGGTAACTGTCAGACCAAGTTTACTCATATATACTTTAGATTGATTTAAAACTTCATTTTTAA
TTTAAAAGGATCTAGGTGAAGATCCTTTTTGATAATCTCATGACCAAAATCCCTTAACGTGAGTTTTCGT
TCCACTGAGCGTCAGACCCCGTAGAAAAGATCAAAGGATCTTC
